Addgene plasmid #211311: pBiT3.1-C_DAW1:1-415
Purpose: Mammalian expression of full-length human DAW1. C-terminal HiBiT tag.
Depositing lab: Cheryl Arrowsmith. Depositing organization: University of Toronto. Publication: A Target Class Ligandability Evaluation of WD40 Repeat-Containing Proteins. Ackloo S, Li F, Szewczyk M, Seitova A, Loppnau P, Zeng H, Xu J, Ahmad S, Arnautova YA, Baghaie AJ, Beldar S, Bolotokova A, Centrella PA, Chau I, Clark MA, Cuozzo JW, Dehghani-Tafti S, Disch JS, Dong A, Dumas A, Feng JA, Ghiabi P, Gibson E, Gilmer J, Goldman B, Green SR, Guie MA, Guilinger JP, Harms N, Herasymenko O, Houliston S, Hutchinson A, Kearnes S, Keefe AD, Kimani SW, Kramer T, Kutera M, Kwak HA, Lento C, Li Y, Liu J, Loup J, Machado RAC, Mulhern CJ, Perveen S, Righetto GL, Riley P, Shrestha S, Sigel EA, Silva M, Sintchak MD, Slakman BL, Taylor RD, Thompson J, Torng W, Underkoffler C, von Rechenberg M, Walsh RT, Watson I, Wilson DJ, Wolf E, Yadav M, Yazdi AK, Zhang J, Zhang Y, Santhakumar V, Edwards AM, Barsyte-Lovejoy D, Schapira M, Brown PJ, Halabelian L, Arrowsmith CH. J Med Chem. 2025 Jan 23;68(2):1092-1112. doi: 10.1021/acs.jmedchem.4c02010. Epub 2024 Nov 4. PubMed 39495097.
Backbone
  Vector backbone: pBiT3.1-C
  Backbone manufacturer: Promega
  Vector type: Mammalian Expression
  Selectable markers: Neomycin (select with G418)
Growth in bacteria
  Bacterial resistance: Kanamycin, 50 μg/mL
  Growth temperature: 37°C
  Growth strain: DH5alpha
  Copy number: High Copy
Gene/Insert
  Gene/Insert name: DAW1:M1-R415 (alt name: WDR69)
  Species: H. sapiens (human)
  Insert size (bp): 1245
  Mutation: wild type
  Entrez Gene: DAW1 (a.k.a. DNAAF18, ODA16, WDR69)
  Promoter: CMV
  Tag / fusion protein: GSSGGSSGVSGWRLFKKIS (C terminal on insert)
  Cloning method: Ligation Independent Cloning
  Sequencing primers: 5′ T7; 3′ TTGCTCAGCGGTGGCAGCAG
Resource information
  A portion of this plasmid was derived from a plasmid made by: Mammalian Gene Collection (BC036377)
Terms and licenses: Academic/Nonprofit Terms; Industry Terms: Not Available to Industry
Depositor comments: 5' Cloning Site: EcoR1 (not destroyed), 3' Cloning Site: Xho1 (not destroyed).
How to cite: pBiT3.1-C_DAW1:1-415 was a gift from Cheryl Arrowsmith (Addgene plasmid # 211311 ; http://n2t.net/addgene:211311 ; RRID:Addgene_211311)
