[The description below was written by a language model from this plasmid's Addgene catalogue record and pLannotate feature annotations shown in this document.]
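Description:
pBiT3.1-C_DAW1:1-415 is a mammalian expression plasmid built on the Promega pBiT3.1-C backbone, carrying wild-type, full-length human DAW1 (residues M1 to R415, also known as WDR69, ODA16 or DNAAF18) fused at its C terminus to a HiBiT tag through a short glycine/serine linker. The 1,245 bp coding sequence derives from a Mammalian Gene Collection clone and was inserted by ligation-independent cloning between EcoRI and XhoI sites that remain intact. Transcription is driven by the CMV immediate-early enhancer and promoter, followed by a chimeric β-globin/immunoglobulin intron that aids mRNA processing. A T7 promoter lies just upstream of the insert and serves as a sequencing primer site. An SV40 polyadenylation signal terminates the transcript. The automated annotation labels only the first part of the insert as DAW1, and its short "SET1" hit near the 3′ end is probably a spurious match in the tag region rather than a genuine solubility tag.

The plasmid replicates in E. coli from a high-copy ColE1/pUC-type origin and is selected with kanamycin through a neo (nptII) gene under the bacterial EM7 promoter, with a loxP site just upstream. The catalogue lists neomycin/G418 as the mammalian marker. The feature table, however, shows only EM7 directly upstream of neo, along with a separate SV40 promoter–blasticidin S deaminase–synthetic poly(A) cassette that the catalogue does not mention.

HiBiT is a small peptide that complements the LgBiT fragment to reconstitute NanoLuc luciferase, giving a luminescent readout of tagged protein abundance. The construct was deposited with a study evaluating the ligandability of WD40 repeat proteins, though the record does not specify the assays in which it was used.
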