Features (pLannotate 1.2.2; 17 found; start..end, strand, type, name):
     24..105     -  polyA_signal   SV40 poly(A) signal: SV40 polyadenylation signal
    128..211     -  CDS            large T antigen (fragment): large T antigen from SV40 (simian virus 40)
    276..641     +  enhancer       CMV enhancer: human cytomegalovirus immediate early enhancer
    643..842     +  promoter       CMV promoter: human cytomegalovirus (CMV) immediate early promoter
    981..1113    +  intron         chimeric intron: chimera between introns from human β-globin and immunoglobulin heavy chain genes
   1157..1175    +  promoter       T7 promoter: promoter for bacteriophage T7 RNA polymerase
   1243..1818    +  CDS            DAW1 (fragment): DAW1_HUMAN - Also known as WDR69. Experimental evidence at protein level: Swiss-Prot protein existence level 1. May play a role in axonemal outer row dynein assembly. From Homo sapiens (Human).
   2583..2610    +  CDS            SET1 (fragment): solubility-enhancement tag derived from T7 phage gene 10B
   2636..2757    -  polyA_signal   SV40 poly(A) signal: SV40 polyadenylation signal
   2780..2848    -  CDS            large T antigen (fragment): large T antigen from SV40 (simian virus 40)
   2872..2905    +  protein_bind   loxP: Cre-mediated recombination occurs in the 8-bp core sequence (GCATACAT). Cre recombinase
   2915..2962    +  promoter       EM7 promoter: synthetic bacterial promoter&nbsp
   2994..3785    +  CDS            neo: KKA2_KLEPN - Also known as kan, nptII. Experimental evidence at protein level: Swiss-Prot protein existence level 1. Resistance to kanamycin, neomycin, paromomycin, ribostamycin, butirosin and gentamicin B. From Klebsiella pneumoniae.
   3946..4534    -  rep_origin     ori: high-copy-number ColE1/pMB1/pBR322/pUC origin of replication
   4660..4708    -  polyA_signal   poly(A) signal: synthetic polyadenylation signal
   4732..5130    -  CDS            BSD: blasticidin S deaminase; Aspergillus terreus BSD; confers resistance to blasticidin
   5161..5518    -  promoter       SV40 promoter: SV40 enhancer and early promoter
>Addgene plasmid #211311 | pBiT3.1-C_DAW1:1-415 | addgene full sequence | sequence record 423458 | Addgene NGS Result
AAGACGCGTTAATTAAGACGTCGGCAGTGAAAAAAATGCTTTATTTGTGAAATTTGTGATGCTATTGCTT
TATTTGTAACCATTATAAGCTGCAATAAACAAGTTAACAACAACAATTGCATTCATTTTATGTTTCAGGT
TCAGGGGGAGGTGTGGGAGGTTTTTTAAAGCAAGTAAAACCTCTACAAATGTGGTATGGCTGATTATGAT
CCGCGGCCGCAATACGTCGACGTTATCAGCTGACTTCGTACGAGAGCCTAGGATTATGGCGCGCCACTAG
TTATTAATAGTAATCAATTACGGGGTCATTAGTTCATAGCCCATATATGGAGTTCCGCGTTACATAACTT
ACGGTAAATGGCCCGCCTGGCTGACCGCCCAACGACCCCCGCCCATTGACGTCAATAATGACGTATGTTC
CCATAGTAACGCCAATAGGGACTTTCCATTGACGTCAATGGGTGGAGTATTTACGGTAAACTGCCCACTT
GGCAGTACATCAAGTGTATCATATGCCAAGTCCGCCCCCTATTGACGTCAATGACGGTAAATGGCCCGCC
TGGCATTATGCCCAGTACATGACCTTACGGGACTTTCCTACTTGGCAGTACATCTACGTATTAGTCATCG
CTATTACCATGGTGATGCGGTTTTGGCAGTACACCAATGGGCGTGGATAGCGGTTTGACTCACGGGGATT
TCCAAGTCTCCACCCCATTGACGTCAATGGGAGTTTGTTTTGGCACCAAAATCAACGGGACTTTCCAAAA
TGTCGTAATAACCCCGCCCCGTTGACGCAAATGGGCGGTAGGCGTGTACGGTGGGAGGTCTATATAAGCA
GAGCTGGTTTAGTGAACCGTCAGATCACTAGAATCTTTATTGCGGTAGTTTATCACAGTTAAATTGCTAA
CGCAGTCAGTGCTTCTGACACAACAGTCTCGAACTTAAGCTGCAGAAGTTGGTCGTGAGGCACTGGGCAG
GTAAGTATCAAGGTTACAAGACAGGTTTAAGGAGACCAATAGAAACTGGGCTTGTCGAGACAGAGAAGAC
TCTTGCGTTTCTGATAGGCACCTATTGGTCTTACTGACATCCACTTTGCCTTTCTCTCCACAGGTGTCCA
CTCCCAGTTCAATTACAGCTCTTAAGGCTAGAGTATTAATACGACTCACTATAGGGGCGATCGCAACAAG
CTTCGGGAAGATCTGGAGCTAGCGGCGGGGGATCCGGTGGGAATTCGACACCATGAAGCTCAAGAGCCTC
CTGCTCCGGTATTACCCGCCAGGAATTATGTTGGAATATGAAAAACATGGAGAATTAAAGACTAAGTCCA
TAGATTTGCTTGATCTTGGTCCCAGCACTGATGTCAGTGCGTTAGTAGAAGAAATCCAGAAGGCAGAACC
TCTACTCACAGCTTCACGAACAGAGCAAGTCAAACTTTTGATACAGAGGTTGCAAGAGAAACTCGGCCAG
AACAGCAATCACACGTTCTATCTTTTTAAGGTTCTCAAAGCACATATATTGCCACTGACTAATGTTGCAC
TTAACAAATCGGGCTCATGCTTTATCACAGGAAGCTATGATCGGACGTGCAAGCTCTGGGACACTGCGTC
TGGAGAGGAGCTGAACACGCTGGAGGGCCACAGGAATGTGGTTTATGCCATAGCATTCAACAATCCTTAC
GGTGACAAAATCGCCACTGGGTCCTTTGATAAAACTTGTAAACTCTGGAGTGTGGAAACAGGAAAATGTT
ACCATACCTTCAGGGGTCATACAGCAGAAATAGTGTGTTTATCATTTAACCCTCAAAGCACATTGGTGGC
GACTGGAAGTATGGACACAACAGCCAAATTGTGGGACATTCAGAATGGCGAGGAAGTTTACACCTTAAGA
GGACATTCTGCCGAAATCATCTCCTTGTCATTTAACACCTCAGGAGACAGAATCATCACGGGGTCTTTTG
ATCATACCGTTGTAGTGTGGGACGCTGATACTGGAAGGAAGGTAAATATCTTAATTGGTCATTGTGCTGA
GATTAGCAGTGCCTCATTCAATTGGGATTGCTCTCTAATATTAACTGGCTCTATGGACAAAACCTGCAAG
CTGTGGGATGCTACAAATGGAAAATGTGTGGCAACCTTAACAGGCCATGATGATGAAATACTAGACAGCT
GCTTTGATTACACTGGAAAGCTTATTGCAACTGCTTCAGCTGATGGAACAGCAAGAATTTTCAGTGCTGC
CACAAGAAAATGCATTGCCAAACTGGAAGGTCATGAAGGTGAAATTTCAAAGATTTCTTTCAACCCTCAA
GGGAACCATCTTCTAACTGGCAGCTCTGACAAAACGGCTAGAATCTGGGATGCTCAGACTGGCCAGTGCC
TCCAGGTTCTTGAGGGGCACACTGATGAAATCTTTTCATGTGCTTTCAACTATAAAGGCAACATAGTCAT
TACAGGCAGCAAGGATAATACCTGTAGGATATGGCGTGGCTCGAGCGGTGGGAGCTCCGGTGTGAGCGGC
TGGCGGCTGTTCAAGAAGATTAGCTAAGTTTAAACGGCCGCGACTCTAGACTGCAGGCATGCAAGCTGAT
TTGGCTGCTGCCACCGCTGAGCAAGGCCGCTTCGAGCAGACATGATAAGATACATTGATGAGTTTGGACA
AACCACAACTAGAATGCAGTGAAAAAAATGCTTTATTTGTGAAATTTGTGATGCTATTGCTTTATTTGTA
ACCATTATAAGCTGCAATAAACAAGTTAACAACAACAATTGCATTCATTTTATGTTTCAGGTTCAGGGGG
AGATGTGGGAGGTTTTTTTAAGCAAGTAAAACCTCTACAAATGTGGTAAAATCTTAATTAAGACTTCTAA
TATAACTTCGTATAGCATACATTATACGAAGTTATGGTTCCACTGTTGACAATTAATCATCGGCATAGTA
TATCGGCATAGTATAATACGACAAGGTGAGGAACTAAACCCAGGAGGCAGATCATGATTGAACAAGATGG
ATTGCACGCAGGTTCTCCGGCCGCTTGGGTGGAGAGGCTATTCGGCTATGACTGGGCACAACAGACAATC
GGCTGCTCTGATGCCGCCGTGTTCCGGCTGTCAGCGCAGGGGCGCCCGGTTCTTTTTGTCAAGACCGACC
TGTCCGGTGCCCTGAATGAACTGCAGGACGAGGCAGCGCGGCTATCGTGGCTGGCCACGACGGGCGTTCC
TTGCGCAGCTGTGCTCGACGTTGTCACTGAAGCGGGAAGGGACTGGCTGCTATTGGGCGAAGTGCCGGGG
CAGGATCTCCTGTCATCTCACCTTGCTCCTGCCGAGAAAGTATCCATCATGGCTGATGCAATGCGGCGGC
TGCATACGCTTGATCCGGCTACCTGCCCATTCGACCACCAAGCGAAACATCGCATCGAGCGAGCACGTAC
TCGGATGGAAGCCGGTCTTGTCGATCAGGATGATCTGGACGAAGAGCATCAGGGGCTCGCGCCAGCCGAA
CTGTTCGCCAGGCTCAAGGCGCGCATGCCCGACGGCGAGGATCTCGTCGTGACCCATGGCGATGCCTGCT
TGCCGAATATCATGGTGGAAAATGGCCGCTTTTCTGGATTCATCGACTGTGGCCGGCTGGGTGTGGCGGA
CCGCTATCAGGACATAGCGTTGGCTACCCGTGATATTGCTGAAGAGCTTGGCGGCGAATGGGCTGACCGC
TTCCTCGTGCTTTACGGTATCGCCGCTCCCGATTCGCAGCGCATCGCCTTCTATCGCCTTCTTGACGAGT
TCTTCTGATTCGAAATGACCGACCAAGCGACGCCCAACCGGTATCAGCTCACTCAAAGGCGGTAATACGG
TTATCCACAGAATCAGGGGATAACGCAGGAAAGAACATGTGAGCAAAAGGCCAGCAAAAGGCCAGGAACC
GTAAAAAGGCCGCGTTGCTGGCGTTTTTCCATAGGCTCCGCCCCCCTGACGAGCATCACAAAAATCGACG
CTCAAGTCAGAGGTGGCGAAACCCGACAGGACTATAAAGATACCAGGCGTTTCCCCCTGGAAGCTCCCTC
GTGCGCTCTCCTGTTCCGACCCTGCCGCTTACCGGATACCTGTCCGCCTTTCTCCCTTCGGGAAGCGTGG
CGCTTTCTCATAGCTCACGCTGTAGGTATCTCAGTTCGGTGTAGGTCGTTCGCTCCAAGCTGGGCTGTGT
GCACGAACCCCCCGTTCAGCCCGACCGCTGCGCCTTATCCGGTAACTATCGTCTTGAGTCCAACCCGGTA
AGACACGACTTATCGCCACTGGCAGCAGCCACTGGTAACAGGATTAGCAGAGCGAGGTATGTAGGCGGTG
CTACAGAGTTCTTGAAGTGGTGGCCTAACTACGGCTACACTAGAAGGACAGTATTTGGTATCTGCGCTCT
GCTGAAGCCAGTTACCTTCGGAAAAAGAGTTGGTAGCTCTTGATCCGGCAAACAAACCACCGCTGGTAGC
GGTGGTTTTTTTGTTTGCAAGCAGCAGATTACGCGCAGAAAAAAAGGATTTCAAGAAGATCCTTTGATCT
TTTCTACGGGGTCTGACGCTCAGTGGAACGAAAACTCACGTTAAGGGATTTTGGTCATGAGATTATCAAA
AAGGATCTTCACCTAGATCCTTTTATAGTCCGGAATCGTCACACAAAAAACCAACACACAGATGTAATGA
AAATAAAGATATTTTATTGCGGCCATCGTGATGGCTAGAGTTTAGCCCTCCCACACATAACCAGAGGGCA
GCAATTCACGAATCCCAACTGCCGTCGGCTGTCCATCACTGTCCTTCACTATGGCTTTGATCCCAGGATG
CAGATCGAGAAGCACCTGTCGGCACCGTCCGCAGGGGCTCAAGATGCCCCTGTTCTCATTTCCGATCGCG
ACGATACAAGTCAGGTTGCCAGCTGCCGCAGCAGCAGCAGTGCCCAGCACCACGAGTTCTGCACAAGGTC
CCCCAGTAAAATGATATACATTGACACCAGTGAAGATGCGGCCGTCGCTAGAGAGAGCTGCGCTGGCGAC
GCTGTAGTCTTCAGAGATGGGGATGCTGTTGATTGTAGCCGTTGCTCTTTCAATGAGGGTGGATTCTTCT
TGAGACAAAGGCTTGGCCATGGTGGCGCTAGTGTCAGAAGAATCGAGCTTTTTGCAAAAGCCTAGGCCTC
CAAAAAAGCCTCCTCACTACTTCTGGAATAGCTCAGAGGCCGAGGCGGCCTCGGCCTCTGCATAAATAAA
AAAAATTAGTCAGCCATGGGGCGGAGAATGGGCGGAACTGGGCGGAGTTAGGGGCGGGATGGGCGGAGTT
AGGGGCGGGACTATGGTTGCTGACTAATTGAGATGCATGCTTTGCATACTTCTGCCTGCTGGGGAGCCTG
GGGACTTTCCACACCTGGTTGCTGACTAATTGAGATGCATGCTTTGCATACTTCTGCCTGCTGGGGAGCC
TGGGGACTTTCCACACCCTAACTGACACACATTCCACAGCTGGTTCTTTCCGCCTCAGAAGGTACCTAAC
CAAGTTCCTCTTTCAGAGGTTATTTCAGGCCATGGTGCTGCGC
