>Addgene plasmid #211311 | pBiT3.1-C_DAW1:1-415 | depositor partial sequence | sequence record 412100 | Insert sequence
ATGAAGCTCAAGAGCCTCCTGCTCCGGTATTACCCGCCAGGAATTATGTTGGAATATGAAAAACATGGAG
AATTAAAGACTAAGTCCATAGATTTGCTTGATCTTGGTCCCAGCACTGATGTCAGTGCGTTAGTAGAAGA
AATCCAGAAGGCAGAACCTCTACTCACAGCTTCACGAACAGAGCAAGTCAAACTTTTGATACAGAGGTTG
CAAGAGAAACTCGGCCAGAACAGCAATCACACGTTCTATCTTTTTAAGGTTCTCAAAGCACATATATTGC
CACTGACTAATGTTGCACTTAACAAATCGGGCTCATGCTTTATCACAGGAAGCTATGATCGGACGTGCAA
GCTCTGGGACACTGCGTCTGGAGAGGAGCTGAACACGCTGGAGGGCCACAGGAATGTGGTTTATGCCATA
GCATTCAACAATCCTTACGGTGACAAAATCGCCACTGGGTCCTTTGATAAAACTTGTAAACTCTGGAGTG
TGGAAACAGGAAAATGTTACCATACCTTCAGGGGTCATACAGCAGAAATAGTGTGTTTATCATTTAACCC
TCAAAGCACATTGGTGGCGACTGGAAGTATGGACACAACAGCCAAATTGTGGGACATTCAGAATGGCGAG
GAAGTTTACACCTTAAGAGGACATTCTGCCGAAATCATCTCCTTGTCATTTAACACCTCAGGAGACAGAA
TCATCACGGGGTCTTTTGATCATACCGTTGTAGTGTGGGACGCTGATACTGGAAGGAAGGTAAATATCTT
AATTGGTCATTGTGCTGAGATTAGCAGTGCCTCATTCAATTGGGATTGCTCTCTAATATTAACTGGCTCT
ATGGACAAAACCTGCAAGCTGTGGGATGCTACAAATGGAAAATGTGTGGCAACCTTAACAGGCCATGATG
ATGAAATACTAGACAGCTGCTTTGATTACACTGGAAAGCTTATTGCAACTGCTTCAGCTGATGGAACAGC
AAGAATTTTCAGTGCTGCCACAAGAAAATGCATTGCCAAACTGGAAGGTCATGAAGGTGAAATTTCAAAG
ATTTCTTTCAACCCTCAAGGGAACCATCTTCTAACTGGCAGCTCTGACAAAACGGCTAGAATCTGGGATG
CTCAGACTGGCCAGTGCCTCCAGGTTCTTGAGGGGCACACTGATGAAATCTTTTCATGTGCTTTCAACTA
TAAAGGCAACATAGTCATTACAGGCAGCAAGGATAATACCTGTAGGATATGGCGT
